Addgene plasmid #91578: pPN191
Purpose: Express sgRNA targeting human BRINP2
Depositing lab: Lindy Barrett. Depositing organization: Broad Institute. Publication: A Scaled Framework for CRISPR Editing of Human Pluripotent Stem Cells to Study Psychiatric Disease. Hazelbaker DZ, Beccard A, Bara AM, Dabkowski N, Messana A, Mazzucato P, Lam D, Manning D, Eggan K, Barrett LE. Stem Cell Reports. 2017 Oct 10;9(4):1315-1327. doi: 10.1016/j.stemcr.2017.09.006. PubMed 29020615.
Backbone
  Vector backbone: pUC19-U6 promoter
  Vector type: CRISPR
Growth in bacteria
  Bacterial resistance: Ampicillin, 100 μg/mL
  Growth temperature: 37°C
  Growth strain: DH5alpha
  Copy number: High Copy
Gene/Insert
  Gene/Insert name: BRINP2 (alt names: FAM5B; NM_021165.2)
  gRNA/shRNA sequence: CTTCATGGAGCGGTACCGCC
  Species: H. sapiens (human)
  Insert size (bp): 21
  Entrez Gene: FAM5B (a.k.a. BRINP2, DBCCR1L2, FLJ41342, KIAA1747, RP5-1026E2.1)
  Promoter: U6
  Cloning method: Restriction Enzyme; 5′ cloning site BbsI (destroyed during cloning); 3′ cloning site BbsI (destroyed during cloning)
  Sequencing primers: 5′ M13F (-21)
Terms and licenses: Academic/Nonprofit Terms; Industry Terms: Not Available to Industry
How to cite: pPN191 was a gift from Lindy Barrett (Addgene plasmid # 91578 ; http://n2t.net/addgene:91578 ; RRID:Addgene_91578)
