[The description below was written by a language model from this plasmid's Addgene catalogue record and pLannotate feature annotations shown in this document.]
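Description:
pPN191 is a small (about 3.0 kb) CRISPR guide-expression plasmid built on a pUC19 backbone into which a human U6 promoter cassette has been placed. It is maintained in E. coli as a high-copy plasmid through the ColE1/pUC-type origin and selected with ampicillin via the β-lactamase (AmpR) gene and its native promoter. The remaining annotated elements are leftovers of the pUC19 framework: the lac promoter, operator and CAP binding site, partial lacZα and multiple cloning site sequences, and short fragments matching lacI, rop and bom. They play no evident role in the function of the construct.

The payload is a single-guide RNA targeting human BRINP2 (also known as FAM5B). The RNA polymerase III U6 promoter drives transcription of the roughly 20-nucleotide spacer, which sits in the gap between the promoter and the Streptococcus pyogenes Cas9 gRNA scaffold in the feature table. Together they yield a complete sgRNA. The spacer was inserted as an oligonucleotide duplex between two BbsI sites, which were destroyed in the process, as is typical of type IIS guide cloning.

The plasmid carries no Cas9 gene, mammalian selection marker or reporter, so the nuclease must be provided separately, for example from a co-delivered plasmid. According to the associated publication, the construct belongs to a scaled framework for CRISPR editing of human pluripotent stem cells to study genes linked to psychiatric disease, and its stated purpose is simply to express the BRINP2-targeting sgRNA in human cells.
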