Features (pLannotate 1.2.2; 13 found; start..end, strand, type, name):
      1..241     +  promoter       U6 promoter: RNA polymerase III promoter for human U6 snRNA
    271..346     +  misc_RNA       gRNA scaffold: guide RNA scaffold for the Streptococcus pyogenes CRISPR/Cas9 system
    395..411     -  protein_bind   lac operator: The lac repressor binds to the lac operator to inhibit transcription in E. coli. This inhibition can be relieved by adding lactose or isopropyl-β-D-thiogalactopyranoside (IPTG). lac repressor encoded by lacI
    419..449     -  promoter       lac promoter: promoter for the E. coli lac operon
    464..485     -  protein_bind   CAP binding site: CAP binding activates transcription in the presence of cAMP. E. coli catabolite activator protein
    498..590     -  CDS            lacI (fragment): lac repressor; lacI; The lac repressor binds to the lac operator to inhibit transcription in E. coli. This inhibition can be relieved by adding lactose or isopropyl-β-D-thiogalactopyranoside (IPTG).
    773..1361    -  rep_origin     ori: high-copy-number ColE1/pMB1/pBR322/pUC origin of replication
   1532..2392    -  CDS            AmpR: β-lactamase; bla; confers resistance to ampicillin, carbenicillin, and related antibiotics
   2393..2497    -  promoter       AmpR promoter: bla
   2592..2627    +  CDS            rop (fragment): Rop protein, which maintains plasmids at low copy number; rop
   2729..2828    +  misc_feature   bom (fragment): basis of mobility region from pBR322
   2834..2991    -  CDS            lacZα (fragment): LacZα fragment of β-galactosidase; lacZ fragment
   2988..3014    +  misc_feature   MCS (fragment): pUC18/19 multiple cloning site
>Addgene plasmid #91578 | pPN191 | addgene full sequence | sequence record 179027 | Addgene NGS Result
GAGGGCCTATTTCCCATGATTCCTTCATATTTGCATATACGATACAAGGCTGTTAGAGAGATAATTGGAA
TTAATTTGACTGTAAACACAAAGATATTAGTACAAAATACGTGACGTAGAAAGTAATAATTTCTTGGGTA
GTTTGCAGTTTTAAAATTATGTTTTAAAATGGACTATCATATGCTTACCGTAACTTGAAAGTATTTCGAT
TTCTTGGCTTTATATATCTTGTGGAAAGGACGAAACACCGCTTCATGGAGCGGTACCGCCGTTTTAGAGC
TAGAAATAGCAAGTTAAAATAAGGCTAGTCCGTTATCAACTTGAAAAAGTGGCACCGAGTCGGTGCTTTT
TTAAGCTTGGCGTAATCATGGTCATAGCTGTTTCCTGTGTGAAATTGTTATCCGCTCACAATTCCACACA
ACATACGAGCCGGAAGCATAAAGTGTAAAGCCTGGGGTGCCTAATGAGTGAGCTAACTCACATTAATTGC
GTTGCGCTCACTGCCCGCTTTCCAGTCGGGAAACCTGTCGTGCCAGCTGCATTAATGAATCGGCCAACGC
GCGGGGAGAGGCGGTTTGCGTATTGGGCGCTCTTCCGCTTCCTCGCTCACTGACTCGCTGCGCTCGGTCG
TTCGGCTGCGGCGAGCGGTATCAGCTCACTCAAAGGCGGTAATACGGTTATCCACAGAATCAGGGGATAA
CGCAGGAAAGAACATGTGAGCAAAAGGCCAGCAAAAGGCCAGGAACCGTAAAAAGGCCGCGTTGCTGGCG
TTTTTCCATAGGCTCCGCCCCCCTGACGAGCATCACAAAAATCGACGCTCAAGTCAGAGGTGGCGAAACC
CGACAGGACTATAAAGATACCAGGCGTTTCCCCCTGGAAGCTCCCTCGTGCGCTCTCCTGTTCCGACCCT
GCCGCTTACCGGATACCTGTCCGCCTTTCTCCCTTCGGGAAGCGTGGCGCTTTCTCATAGCTCACGCTGT
AGGTATCTCAGTTCGGTGTAGGTCGTTCGCTCCAAGCTGGGCTGTGTGCACGAACCCCCCGTTCAGCCCG
ACCGCTGCGCCTTATCCGGTAACTATCGTCTTGAGTCCAACCCGGTAAGACACGACTTATCGCCACTGGC
AGCAGCCACTGGTAACAGGATTAGCAGAGCGAGGTATGTAGGCGGTGCTACAGAGTTCTTGAAGTGGTGG
CCTAACTACGGCTACACTAGAAGAACAGTATTTGGTATCTGCGCTCTGCTGAAGCCAGTTACCTTCGGAA
AAAGAGTTGGTAGCTCTTGATCCGGCAAACAAACCACCGCTGGTAGCGGTGGTTTTTTTGTTTGCAAGCA
GCAGATTACGCGCAGAAAAAAAGGATCTCAAGAAGATCCTTTGATCTTTTCTACGGGGTCTGACGCTCAG
TGGAACGAAAACTCACGTTAAGGGATTTTGGTCATGAGATTATCAAAAAGGATCTTCACCTAGATCCTTT
TAAATTAAAAATGAAGTTTTAAATCAATCTAAAGTATATATGAGTAAACTTGGTCTGACAGTTACCAATG
CTTAATCAGTGAGGCACCTATCTCAGCGATCTGTCTATTTCGTTCATCCATAGTTGCCTGACTCCCCGTC
GTGTAGATAACTACGATACGGGAGGGCTTACCATCTGGCCCCAGTGCTGCAATGATACCGCGAGACCCAC
GCTCACCGGCTCCAGATTTATCAGCAATAAACCAGCCAGCCGGAAGGGCCGAGCGCAGAAGTGGTCCTGC
AACTTTATCCGCCTCCATCCAGTCTATTAATTGTTGCCGGGAAGCTAGAGTAAGTAGTTCGCCAGTTAAT
AGTTTGCGCAACGTTGTTGCCATTGCTACAGGCATCGTGGTGTCACGCTCGTCGTTTGGTATGGCTTCAT
TCAGCTCCGGTTCCCAACGATCAAGGCGAGTTACATGATCCCCCATGTTGTGCAAAAAAGCGGTTAGCTC
CTTCGGTCCTCCGATCGTTGTCAGAAGTAAGTTGGCCGCAGTGTTATCACTCATGGTTATGGCAGCACTG
CATAATTCTCTTACTGTCATGCCATCCGTAAGATGCTTTTCTGTGACTGGTGAGTACTCAACCAAGTCAT
TCTGAGAATAGTGTATGCGGCGACCGAGTTGCTCTTGCCCGGCGTCAATACGGGATAATACCGCGCCACA
TAGCAGAACTTTAAAAGTGCTCATCATTGGAAAACGTTCTTCGGGGCGAAAACTCTCAAGGATCTTACCG
CTGTTGAGATCCAGTTCGATGTAACCCACTCGTGCACCCAACTGATCTTCAGCATCTTTTACTTTCACCA
GCGTTTCTGGGTGAGCAAAAACAGGAAGGCAAAATGCCGCAAAAAAGGGAATAAGGGCGACACGGAAATG
TTGAATACTCATACTCTTCCTTTTTCAATATTATTGAAGCATTTATCAGGGTTATTGTCTCATGAGCGGA
TACATATTTGAATGTATTTAGAAAAATAAACAAATAGGGGTTCCGCGCACATTTCCCCGAAAAGTGCCAC
CTGACGTCTAAGAAACCATTATTATCATGACATTAACCTATAAAAATAGGCGTATCACGAGGCCCTTTCG
TCTCGCGCGTTTCGGTGATGACGGTGAAAACCTCTGACACATGCAGCTCCCGGAGACGGTCACAGCTTGT
CTGTAAGCGGATGCCGGGAGCAGACAAGCCCGTCAGGGCGCGTCAGCGGGTGTTGGCGGGTGTCGGGGCT
GGCTTAACTATGCGGCATCAGAGCAGATTGTACTGAGAGTGCACCATATGCGGTGTGAAATACCGCACAG
ATGCGTAAGGAGAAAATACCGCATCAGGCGCCATTCGCCATTCAGGCTGCGCAACTGTTGGGAAGGGCGA
TCGGTGCGGGCCTCTTCGCTATTACGCCAGCTGGCGAAAGGGGGATGTGCTGCAAGGCGATTAAGTTGGG
TAACGCCAGGGTTTTCCCAGTCACGACGTTGTAAAACGACGGCCAGTGAATTCGAGCTCGGTACCCGGGG
ATCCGTTAATTAA
